Addgene plasmid #70837: pFOSGE_COF1G09
Purpose: Gateway entry clone
Depositing lab: Alexander Stark. Depositing organization: Research Institute of Molecular Pathology (IMP). Publication: Transcriptional regulators form diverse groups with context-dependent regulatory functions. Stampfel G, Kazmar T, Frank O, Wienerroither S, Reiter F, Stark A. Nature. 2015 Nov 9. doi: 10.1038/nature15545. PubMed 26550828.
Backbone
  Vector backbone: pDONR221
  Backbone manufacturer: Invitrogen
  Backbone size w/o insert (bp): 4762
  Vector type: Gateway entry vector
Growth in bacteria
  Bacterial resistance: Kanamycin, 50 μg/mL
  Growth temperature: 37°C
  Growth strain: DH5alpha
  Copy number: High Copy
Gene/Insert
  Gene/Insert name: TfIIEalpha (alt names: FBgn0015828; CG10415, FBtr0076108)
  Species: D. melanogaster (fly)
  Insert size (bp): 1287
  Entrez Gene: TfIIEalpha (a.k.a. CG10415, Dmel\CG10415, dTFIIE-L, dTFIIEL, TfIIE, TFIIE, TFIIE-L, TfIIEa, TFIIEalpha)
  Cloning method: Gateway Cloning
  Sequencing primers: 5′ M13-F20; 3′ M13R
Terms and licenses: Academic/Nonprofit Terms; Industry Terms: Not Available to Industry
How to cite: pFOSGE_COF1G09 was a gift from Alexander Stark (Addgene plasmid # 70837 ; http://n2t.net/addgene:70837 ; RRID:Addgene_70837)
