[The description below was written by a language model from this plasmid's Addgene catalogue record and the feature table of its GenBank file.]
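Description:
pFOSGE_COF1G09 is a Gateway entry clone built on the pDONR221 donor vector backbone. It carries the coding sequence of the Drosophila melanogaster gene TfIIEalpha (CG10415), which encodes the large (alpha) subunit of the general transcription factor TFIIE, as an insert of about 1.3 kb. The plasmid is maintained in E. coli at high copy number under kanamycin selection. The insert was introduced by Gateway cloning, which for a pDONR vector means a BP recombination that swaps an att-flanked PCR product into the donor vector in place of its counterselection cassette. The catalogue lists M13 forward and reverse primers for sequencing across the insert.

As an entry clone, the construct has no stated promoter, tag or reporter of its own, and it is not meant for expression directly. It serves as a source from which the TfIIEalpha open reading frame can be moved by LR recombination into destination vectors that supply the promoter, fusion partners and host-specific elements. The associated publication concerns the context-dependent regulatory functions of transcriptional regulators, so this clone appears to belong to a collection of fly transcription factor and cofactor ORFs, although the record does not name the destination vectors or assays used.

The sequence record held for this plasmid is a 463 bp partial read rather than the full construct. Its only annotated feature is a Gateway recombination site labelled attB2, which marks one junction of the insert. The backbone elements, the remainder of the insert and the opposite att site are not covered by the feature table.
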