LOCUS       Exported 463 bp ds-DNA linear SYN 12-JUN-2021
DEFINITION  Gateway entry clone.
ACCESSION   .
VERSION     .
KEYWORDS    pFOSGE_COF1G09
SOURCE      synthetic DNA construct
  ORGANISM  synthetic DNA construct
REFERENCE   1 (bases 1 to 463)
  AUTHORS   Stampfel G, Kazmar T, Frank O, Wienerroither S, Reiter F, Stark A
  TITLE     Transcriptional regulators form diverse groups with
            context-dependent regulatory functions.
  JOURNAL   Nature. 2015 Nov 9. doi: 10.1038/nature15545.
  PUBMED    26550828
REFERENCE   2 (bases 1 to 463)
  AUTHORS   .
  TITLE     Direct Submission
  JOURNAL   Exported Jun 12, 2021 from SnapGene Server 1.1.58
            http://www.snapgene.com
FEATURES             Location/Qualifiers
     source          1..463
                     /organism="synthetic DNA construct"
                     /mol_type="other DNA"
     protein_bind    67..91
                     /gene="mutant version of attB"
                     /label=attB2
                     /bound_moiety="BP Clonase(TM)"
                     /note="recombination site for the Gateway(R) BP reaction"
ORIGIN
        1 attttatttt gactgatagt gacctgttcg ttgcaacaaa ttgataagca atgctttctt
       61 ataatgccaa ctttgtacaa gaaagctggg tcttcgaata tatggctgta gtgctgctgg
      121 tatacgtgta tgtagttctc cttctcctgc ggcgtcatct gggctatcag gttgtcgtcc
      181 agttggtcga gcggatgcgg tcgtccagcc actagcacag tgggcacatc gtcgtcctcc
      241 tccgcggaat ctgagttgat ataattgtcg aagtcgacat caggaatctt ggaattttcg
      301 atgtcctttt cgtcgtcgct ggaatcgcta gagttggcgt tcgatgagcc cactcgcata
      361 cccttcatat gcggctcctt ctggcccggc tgcttctcat gctgcagcag cacggacatg
      421 atgtcctcgt tttcctttcg gttgcgatgc ccagatccgc ttg
//
