>Addgene plasmid #70837 | pFOSGE_COF1G09 | depositor partial sequence | sequence record 126779 | insert
ATGTCGTCGACATCGACGGCTGCAGCGAACGCAGCGCCAGCGAAGACGGAGGTGCGGTACGTGACCGAGG
TGCCCAGCAGTCTGAAGCAACTGGCGCGCCTCGTGGTCCGTGGATTCTATTCCCTGGAGGATGCGCTTAT
CATCGACATGCTGGTGCGGAATCCCTGCATGAAGGAGGACGACATCGGCGAGCTGTTGCGCTTCGAGAAG
AAGCAGTTAAGGGCCCGGATAACCACGCTGCGCACCGACAAGTTCATCCAGATCAGGCTTAAAATGGAAA
CGGGGCCGGATGGTAAGGCGCAGAAGGTCAATTACTACTTCATCAACTACAAGACCTTCGTGAACGTGGT
GAAGTACAAGCTGGATCTCATGCGCAAGCGTATGGAGACGGAGGAGCGTGATGCCACCAGTAGAGCAAGT
TTTAAGTGCTCTTCGTGTTCCAAAACATTCACGGACCTCGAAGCGGACCAGCTGTTCGACATGGCCACGC
TGGAGTTCCGGTGCACCTTCTGCGGCAGTTCCGTGGAGGAGGACAGCGCCGCCATGCCCAAGAAAGACTC
CCGCCTAATGCTAGCGCACTTCAACGAGCAGCTGCAGCCACTGTACGACCTGCTCCGTGAGGTGGAGGGC
ATCAAGCTGGCGCCAGAGGTGCTCGAACCGGAGCCCGTGGACATCGACACCATTCGAGGACTGAACAAAC
CCAACGCCACGCGACCGGACGGCATGGCGTGGTCGGGTGAGGCGACGAGAAACCAGGGCTTTGCCGTGGA
GGAAACTCGTGTGGACGTCACCATTGGCGGCGACGACACCTCGGATGCGGTGATTGAGCGCAAGTCGCGC
CCCATTTGGATGACAGAGAGCACTGTGATAACCGACACGGATGCTGCCGATGGCGCGGCCGATGCGGTGC
AGACGGCAAGCGGATCTGGGCATCGCAACCGAAAGGAAAACGAGGACATCATGTCCGTGCTGCTGCAGCA
TGAGAAGCAGCCGGGCCAGAAGGAGCCGCATATGAAGGGTATGCGAGTGGGCTCATCGAACGCCAACTCT
AGCGATTCCAGCGACGACGAAAAGGACATCGAAAATTCCAAGATTCCTGATGTCGACTTCGACAATTATA
TCAACTCAGATTCCGCGGAGGAGGACGACGATGTGCCCACTGTGCTAGTGGCTGGACGACCGCATCCGCT
CGACCAACTGGACGACAACCTGATAGCCCAGATGACGCCGCAGGAGAAGGAGAACTACATACACGTATAC
CAGCAGCACTACAGCCATATATTCGAA
