>Addgene plasmid #70837 | pFOSGE_COF1G09 | addgene partial sequence | sequence record 130728 | M13-F20 5'-TGTAAAACGACGGCCAGT-3'
ATTTTATTTTGACTGATAGTGACCTGTTCGTTGCAACAAATTGATGAGCAATGCTTTTTTATAATGCCAA
CTTTGTACAAAAAAGCAGGCTTCATGTCGTCGACATCGACGGCTGCAGCGAACGCAGCGCCAGCGAAGAC
GGAGGTGCGGTACGTGACCGAGGTGCCCAGCAGTCTGAAGCAACTGGCGCGCCTCGTGGTCCGTGGATTC
TATTCCCTGGAGGATGCGCTTATCATCGACATGCTGGTGCGGAATCCCTGCATGAAGGAGGACGACATCG
GCGAGCTGTTGCGCTTCGAGAAGAAGCAGTTAAGGGCCCGGATAACCACGCTGCGCACCGACAAGTTCAT
CCAGATCAGGCTTAAAATGGAAACGGGGCCGGATGGTAAGGCGCAGAAGGTCAATTACTACTTCATCAAC
TACAAGACCTTCGTGAACGTGGTGAAGTACAAGCTGGATCTCATGCGCAAGCGTATGGAGACGGAGGAGC
GTGATGCCACCAGTAGAGCAAGTTTTAAGTGCTCTTCGTGTTCCAAAACATTCACGGACCTCGAAGCGGA
CCAGCTGTTCGACATGGCCACGCTGGAGTTCCGGTGCACCTTCTGCGGCAGTTCCGTGGAGGAGGACAGC
GCCGCCATGCCCAAGAAAGACTCCCGCCTAATGCTAGCGCACTTCAACGAGCAGCTGCAGCCACTGTACG
ACCTGCTCCGTGAGGTGGAGG
